Addgene plasmid #239572: pET30a-GABAT
Purpose: Expresses E. coli GABA transaminase (GABA-T/gabT) for recombinant protein purification. Contains a His6-tag on its C-terminus for Ni2+ affinity chromatography.
Depositing lab: William Plaxton. Depositing organization: Queen's University. Publication: Cost-effective production of Escherichia coli "GABase" for spectrophotometric determination of gamma-aminobutyrate (GABA) levels or glutamate decarboxylase activity. Benidickson KH, Symonds KF, Snedden WA, Plaxton WC. Biol Methods Protoc. 2025 Jun 20;10(1):bpaf050. doi: 10.1093/biomethods/bpaf050. eCollection 2025. PubMed 40656557.
Backbone
  Vector backbone: pET30a
  Backbone size w/o insert (bp): 5408
  Total vector size (bp): 6686
  Vector type: Bacterial Expression
Growth in bacteria
  Bacterial resistance: Kanamycin, 50 μg/mL
  Growth temperature: 37°C
  Growth strain: DH5alpha
  Growth instructions: Can use XL-1 Blue
  Copy number: Unknown
Gene/Insert
  Gene/Insert name: 4-aminobutyrate aminotransferase (alt names: GABA-T; gabT)
  Species: E. coli
  Insert size (bp): 1278
  Entrez Gene: gabT (a.k.a. b2662, ECK2656)
  Tag / fusion protein: His6 (C terminal on backbone)
  Cloning method: Restriction Enzyme; 5′ cloning site BamHI (not destroyed); 3′ cloning site SalI (not destroyed)
  Sequencing primers: 5′ N/A
Terms and licenses: Academic/Nonprofit Terms; Industry Terms: Not Available to Industry
How to cite: pET30a-GABAT was a gift from William Plaxton (Addgene plasmid # 239572 ; http://n2t.net/addgene:239572 ; RRID:Addgene_239572)
