[The description below was written by a language model from this plasmid's Addgene catalogue record and pLannotate feature annotations shown in this document.]
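Description:
pET30a-GABAT is a bacterial expression plasmid of 6,686 bp, built on the pET30a backbone, for producing recombinant E. coli 4-aminobutyrate aminotransferase (GABA transaminase, gabT). It replicates from a ColE1/pMB1-type origin accompanied by the bom region and the rop gene, which moderates copy number, and it also carries an f1 phage origin. Selection is by kanamycin through an aph(3')-Ia aminoglycoside phosphotransferase gene. The short tetracycline-resistance and AmpR promoter fragments in the annotation appear to be backbone remnants rather than functional markers.

The 1,278 bp gabT coding sequence was inserted between the BamHI and SalI sites, both of which are retained. It lies downstream of a T7 promoter, a lac operator and the T7 gene 10 ribosome binding site, and is followed by a T7 terminator. A plasmid-borne lacI gene with its own promoter supplies the repressor, so transcription stays low until IPTG is added in a host that provides T7 RNA polymerase. An 18 bp histidine tag just after the insert corresponds to the C-terminal His6 tag described for Ni2+ affinity purification. An S-Tag is also annotated upstream of gabT, as expected for the pET30a leader when cloning at BamHI, although the catalogue entry lists only the C-terminal His6 tag. The brief SET1 hit past the His tag is probably an incidental match.

GabT is a pyridoxal phosphate-dependent enzyme that transfers the amino group of GABA to alpha-ketoglutarate, yielding succinic semialdehyde and glutamate. The associated publication describes low-cost production of E. coli "GABase" for spectrophotometric measurement of GABA levels or glutamate decarboxylase activity, and this plasmid supplies the transaminase for that purpose.
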