Features (pLannotate 1.2.2; 20 found; start..end, strand, type, name):
      1..589     +  rep_origin     ori: high-copy-number ColE1/pMB1/pBR322/pUC origin of replication
    775..914     -  misc_feature   bom: basis of mobility region from pBR322
   1016..1207    -  CDS            rop: Rop protein, which maintains plasmids at low copy number; rop
   1224..1604    +  CDS            YPB1_ECOLX: Protein predicted: Swiss-Prot protein existence level 4. From Escherichia coli.
   1676..1967    -  CDS            TcR (fragment): tetracycline efflux protein; tet; confers resistance to tetracycline
   1982..2003    -  protein_bind   CAP binding site: CAP binding activates transcription in the presence of cAMP. E. coli catabolite activator protein
   2016..3098    -  CDS            lacI: lac repressor; lacI; The lac repressor binds to the lac operator to inhibit transcription in E. coli. This inhibition can be relieved by adding lactose or isopropyl-β-D-thiogalactopyranoside (IPTG).
   3099..3176    -  promoter       lacI promoter: lacI
   3184..3463    -  CDS            TcR (fragment): tetracycline efflux protein; tet; confers resistance to tetracycline
   3489..3507    +  promoter       T7 promoter: promoter for bacteriophage T7 RNA polymerase
   3508..3532    +  protein_bind   lac operator: The lac repressor binds to the lac operator to inhibit transcription in E. coli. This inhibition can be relieved by adding lactose or isopropyl-β-D-thiogalactopyranoside (IPTG). lac repressor encoded by lacI
   3547..3569    +  RBS            RBS: efficient ribosome binding site from bacteriophage T7 gene 10 (Olins and Rangwala, 1989)
   3631..3675    +  CDS            S-Tag: affinity and epitope tag derived from pancreatic ribonuclease A
   3727..5004    +  CDS            gabT: GABT_ECOLI - Experimental evidence at protein level: Swiss-Prot protein existence level 1. Pyridoxal phosphate-dependent enzyme that catalyzes transamination between primary amines and alpha-keto acids. Catalyzes the transfer of the amino group from gamma-aminobutyrate (GABA) to alpha-ketoglutarate (KG) to yield succinic semialdehyde (SSA) and glutamate (PubMed:15723541, PubMed:30498244). Thereby functions in a GABA degradation pathway that allows some E.coli strains to utilize GABA as a nitrogen source for growth (PubMed:12446648). Also catalyzes the conversion of 5-aminovalerate to glutarate
   5035..5052    +  CDS            9xHis (fragment): 9xHis affinity tag
   5062..5111    +  CDS            SET1 (fragment): solubility-enhancement tag derived from T7 phage gene 10B
   5119..5166    +  terminator     T7 terminator: transcription terminator for bacteriophage T7 RNA polymerase
   5203..5631    +  rep_origin     f1 ori (sequence partly withheld): f1 bacteriophage origin of replication; arrow indicates direction of (+) strand synthesis
   5684..5741    +  promoter       AmpR promoter (fragment): bla
   5750..6565    -  CDS            KanR: aminoglycoside phosphotransferase; aph(3')-Ia; confers resistance to kanamycin in bacteria or G418 (Geneticin®) in eukaryotes
>Addgene plasmid #239572 | pET30a-GABAT | addgene full sequence | sequence record 479014 | Addgene NGS Result
TTGAGATCCTTTTTTTCTGCGCGTAATCTGCTGCTTGCAAACAAAAAAACCACCGCTACCAGCGGTGGTT
TGTTTGCCGGATCAAGAGCTACCAACTCTTTTTCCGAAGGTAACTGGCTTCAGCAGAGCGCAGATACCAA
ATACTGTCCTTCTAGTGTAGCCGTAGTTAGGCCACCACTTCAAGAACTCTGTAGCACCGCCTACATACCT
CGCTCTGCTAATCCTGTTACCAGTGGCTGCTGCCAGTGGCGATAAGTCGTGTCTTACCGGGTTGGACTCA
AGACGATAGTTACCGGATAAGGCGCAGCGGTCGGGCTGAACGGGGGGTTCGTGCACACAGCCCAGCTTGG
AGCGAACGACCTACACCGAACTGAGATACCTACAGCGTGAGCTATGAGAAAGCGCCACGCTTCCCGAAGG
GAGAAAGGCGGACAGGTATCCGGTAAGCGGCAGGGTCGGAACAGGAGAGCGCACGAGGGAGCTTCCAGGG
GGAAACGCCTGGTATCTTTATAGTCCTGTCGGGTTTCGCCACCTCTGACTTGAGCGTCGATTTTTGTGAT
GCTCGTCAGGGGGGCGGAGCCTATGGAAAAACGCCAGCAACGCGGCCTTTTTACGGTTCCTGGCCTTTTG
CTGGCCTTTTGCTCACATGTTCTTTCCTGCGTTATCCCCTGATTCTGTGGATAACCGTATTACCGCCTTT
GAGTGAGCTGATACCGCTCGCCGCAGCCGAACGACCGAGCGCAGCGAGTCAGTGAGCGAGGAAGCGGAAG
AGCGCCTGATGCGGTATTTTCTCCTTACGCATCTGTGCGGTATTTCACACCGCAATGGTGCACTCTCAGT
ACAATCTGCTCTGATGCCGCATAGTTAAGCCAGTATACACTCCGCTATCGCTACGTGACTGGGTCATGGC
TGCGCCCCGACACCCGCCAACACCCGCTGACGCGCCCTGACGGGCTTGTCTGCTCCCGGCATCCGCTTAC
AGACAAGCTGTGACCGTCTCCGGGAGCTGCATGTGTCAGAGGTTTTCACCGTCATCACCGAAACGCGCGA
GGCAGCTGCGGTAAAGCTCATCAGCGTGGTCGTGAAGCGATTCACAGATGTCTGCCTGTTCATCCGCGTC
CAGCTCGTTGAGTTTCTCCAGAAGCGTTAATGTCTGGCTTCTGATAAAGCGGGCCATGTTAAGGGCGGTT
TTTTCCTGTTTGGTCACTGATGCCTCCGTGTAAGGGGGATTTCTGTTCATGGGGGTAATGATACCGATGA
AACGAGAGAGGATGCTCACGATACGGGTTACTGATGATGAACATGCCCGGTTACTGGAACGTTGTGAGGG
TAAACAACTGGCGGTATGGATGCGGCGGGACCAGAGAAAAATCACTCAGGGTCAATGCCAGCGCTTCGTT
AATACAGATGTAGGTGTTCCACAGGGTAGCCAGCAGCATCCTGCGATGCAGATCCGGAACATAATGGTGC
AGGGCGCTGACTTCCGCGTTTCCAGACTTTACGAAACACGGAAACCGAAGACCATTCATGTTGTTGCTCA
GGTCGCAGACGTTTTGCAGCAGCAGTCGCTTCACGTTCGCTCGCGTATCGGTGATTCATTCTGCTAACCA
GTAAGGCAACCCCGCCAGCCTAGCCGGGTCCTCAACGACAGGAGCACGATCATGCGCACCCGTGGGGCCG
CCATGCCGGCGATAATGGCCTGCTTCTCGCCGAAACGTTTGGTGGCGGGACCAGTGACGAAGGCTTGAGC
GAGGGCGTGCAAGATTCCGAATACCGCAAGCGACAGGCCGATCATCGTCGCGCTCCAGCGAAAGCGGTCC
TCGCCGAAAATGACCCAGAGCGCTGCCGGCACCTGTCCTACGAGTTGCATGATAAAGAAGACAGTCATAA
GTGCGGCGACGATAGTCATGCCCCGCGCCCACCGGAAGGAGCTGACTGGGTTGAAGGCTCTCAAGGGCAT
CGGTCGAGATCCCGGTGCCTAATGAGTGAGCTAACTTACATTAATTGCGTTGCGCTCACTGCCCGCTTTC
CAGTCGGGAAACCTGTCGTGCCAGCTGCATTAATGAATCGGCCAACGCGCGGGGAGAGGCGGTTTGCGTA
TTGGGCGCCAGGGTGGTTTTTCTTTTCACCAGTGAGACGGGCAACAGCTGATTGCCCTTCACCGCCTGGC
CCTGAGAGAGTTGCAGCAAGCGGTCCACGCTGGTTTGCCCCAGCAGGCGAAAATCCTGTTTGATGGTGGT
TAACGGCGGGATATAACATGAGCTGTCTTCGGTATCGTCGTATCCCACTACCGAGATGTCCGCACCAACG
CGCAGCCCGGACTCGGTAATGGCGCGCATTGCGCCCAGCGCCATCTGATCGTTGGCAACCAGCATCGCAG
TGGGAACGATGCCCTCATTCAGCATTTGCATGGTTTGTTGAAAACCGGACATGGCACTCCAGTCGCCTTC
CCGTTCCGCTATCGGCTGAATTTGATTGCGAGTGAGATATTTATGCCAGCCAGCCAGACGCAGACGCGCC
GAGACAGAACTTAATGGGCCCGCTAACAGCGCGATTTGCTGGTGACCCAATGCGACCAGATGCTCCACGC
CCAGTCGCGTACCGTCTTCATGGGAGAAAATAATACTGTTGATGGGTGTCTGGTCAGAGACATCAAGAAA
TAACGCCGGAACATTAGTGCAGGCAGCTTCCACAGCAATGGCATCCTGGTCATCCAGCGGATAGTTAATG
ATCAGCCCACTGACGCGTTGCGCGAGAAGATTGTGCACCGCCGCTTTACAGGCTTCGACGCCGCTTCGTT
CTACCATCGACACCACCACGCTGGCACCCAGTTGATCGGCGCGAGATTTAATCGCCGCGACAATTTGCGA
CGGCGCGTGCAGGGCCAGACTGGAGGTGGCAACGCCAATCAGCAACGACTGTTTGCCCGCCAGTTGTTGT
GCCACGCGGTTGGGAATGTAATTCAGCTCCGCCATCGCCGCTTCCACTTTTTCCCGCGTTTTCGCAGAAA
CGTGGCTGGCCTGGTTCACCACGCGGGAAACGGTCTGATAAGAGACACCGGCATACTCTGCGACATCGTA
TAACGTTACTGGTTTCACATTCACCACCCTGAATTGACTCTCTTCCGGGCGCTATCATGCCATACCGCGA
AAGGTTTTGCGCCATTCGATGGTGTCCGGGATCTCGACGCTCTCCCTTATGCGACTCCTGCATTAGGAAG
CAGCCCAGTAGTAGGTTGAGGCCGTTGAGCACCGCCGCCGCAAGGAATGGTGCATGCAAGGAGATGGCGC
CCAACAGTCCCCCGGCCACGGGGCCTGCCACCATACCCACGCCGAAACAAGCGCTCATGAGCCCGAAGTG
GCGAGCCCGATCTTCCCCATCGGTGATGTCGGCGATATAGGCGCCAGCAACCGCACCTGTGGCGCCGGTG
ATGCCGGCCACGATGCGTCCGGCGTAGAGGATCGAGATCGATCTCGATCCCGCGAAATTAATACGACTCA
CTATAGGGGAATTGTGAGCGGATAACAATTCCCCTCTAGAAATAATTTTGTTTAACTTTAAGAAGGAGAT
ATACATATGCACCATCATCATCATCATTCTTCTGGTCTGGTGCCACGCGGTTCTGGTATGAAAGAAACCG
CTGCTGCTAAATTCGAACGCCAGCACATGGACAGCCCAGATCTGGGTACCGACGACGACGACAAGGCCAT
GGCTGATATCGGATCCATGAACAGCAATAAAGAGTTAATGCAGCGCCGCAGTCAGGCGATTCCCCGTGGT
GTTGGGCAAATTCACCCGATTTTCGCTGACCGCGCGGAAAACTGCCGGGTGTGGGACGTTGAAGGCCGTG
AGTATCTTGATTTCGCGGGCGGGATTGCGGTGCTCAATACCGGGCACTTGCATCCGAAAGTGGTGGCTGC
GGTGGAAGCGCAGTTGAAAAAACTGTCGCACACCTGCTTCCAGGTGCTGGCCTACGAGCCGTATCTGGAG
CTGTGCGAGATTATGAATCAGAAGGTGCCGGGCGATTTCGCCAAGAAAACGCTGCTGGTTACGACCGGTT
CCGAAGCGGTGGAAAACGCGGTAAAAATCGCCCGCGCCGCCACCAAACGTAGCGGCACCATCGCTTTTAG
CGGCGCGTATCACGGGCGCACGCATTACACGCTGGCGCTGACCGGCAAGGTGAATCCGTACTCTGCGGGC
ATGGGGCTGATGCCGGGTCATGTTTATCGCGCGCTTTATCCTTGCCCGCTGCACGGCATAAGCGAGGATG
ACGCTATCGCCAGCATCCACCGGATCTTCAAAAATGATGCCGCGCCGGAAGATATCGCCGCCATCGTGAT
TGAGCCGGTTCAGGGCGAAGGCGGTTTCTACGCCGCGTCGCCAGCCTTTATGCAGCGTTTACGCGCGCTG
TGTGACGAGCACGGGATCATGCTGATTGCCGATGAAGTGCAGAGCGGCGCGGGGCGTACCGGCACGCTGT
TTGCGATGGAGCAGATGGGCGTTGCGCCGGATCTCACCACCTTTGCGAAATCGATCGCGGGCGGCTTCCC
GCTGGCGGGCGTCACCGGGCGCGCGGAAGTGATGGATGCCGTCGCTCCAGGTGGTCTGGGCGGCACCTAT
GCCGGTAACCCGATTGCCTGCGTGGCGGCGCTGGAAGTGTTGAAGGTGTTTGAGCAGGAAAATCTGCTGC
AAAAAGCCAACGATCTGGGGCAGAAGCTAAAAGACGGATTGTTAGCGATAGCCGAAAAACACCCGGAGAT
CGGCGACGTACGCGGGCTGGGAGCGATGATCGCCATCGAGCTGTTTGAAGATGGCGATCACAGCAAACCG
GACGCAAAACTCACCGCCGGGATCGTGGCGCGCGCCCGCGATAAAGGCCTGATTCTTCTCTCCTGCGGCC
CGTATTACAACGTGCTGCGCATCCTTGTACCGCTCACCATTGAAGACGCTCAGATCCGTCAGGGTCTGGA
GATCATCAGCCAGTGTTTTGCTGAGGCGAAGCAGTAGGTCGACAAGCTTGCGGCCGCACTCGAGCACCAC
CACCACCACCACTGAGATCCGGCTGCTAACAAAGCCCGAAAGGAAGCTGAGTTGGCTGCTGCCACCGCTG
AGCAATAACTAGCATAACCCCTTGGGGCCTCTAAACGGGTCTTGAGGGGTTTTTTGCTGAAAGGAGGAAC
TATATCCGGATTGGCGAATGGG
[124 nt withheld, positions 5203-5326]
C
[91 nt withheld, positions 5328-5418]
A
[49 nt withheld, positions 5420-5468]
CCTTTGACGTTGGAGTCCACGTTCTTT
[37 nt withheld, positions 5496-5532]
ACCCTATCTCGGTCTATTCTTTTGATTTATAAGGGATTTTGCCGATTTCGGCCTATTGGTTAAAAAATGA
GCTGATTTAACAAAAATTTAACGCGAATTTTAACAAAATATTAACGCTTACAATTTAGGTGGCACTTTTC
GGGGAAATGTGCGCGGAACCCCTATTTGTTTATTTTTCTAAATACATTCAAATATGTATCCGCTCATGAA
TTAATTCTTAGAAAAACTCATCGAGCATCAAATGAAACTGCAATTTATTCATATCAGGATTATCAATACC
ATATTTTTGAAAAAGCCGTTTCTGTAATGAAGGAGAAAACTCACCGAGGCAGTTCCATAGGATGGCAAGA
TCCTGGTATCGGTCTGCGATTCCGACTCGTCCAACATCAATACAACCTATTAATTTCCCCTCGTCAAAAA
TAAGGTTATCAAGTGAGAAATCACCATGAGTGACGACTGAATCCGGTGAGAATGGCAAAAGTTTATGCAT
TTCTTTCCAGACTTGTTCAACAGGCCAGCCATTACGCTCGTCATCAAAATCACTCGCATCAACCAAACCG
TTATTCATTCGTGATTGCGCCTGAGCGAGACGAAATACGCGATCGCTGTTAAAAGGACAATTACAAACAG
GAATCGAATGCAACCGGCGCAGGAACACTGCCAGCGCATCAACAATATTTTCACCTGAATCAGGATATTC
TTCTAATACCTGGAATGCTGTTTTCCCGGGGATCGCAGTGGTGAGTAACCATGCATCATCAGGAGTACGG
ATAAAATGCTTGATGGTCGGAAGAGGCATAAATTCCGTCAGCCAGTTTAGTCTGACCATCTCATCTGTAA
CATCATTGGCAACGCTACCTTTGCCATGTTTCAGAAACAACTCTGGCGCATCGGGCTTCCCATACAATCG
ATAGATTGTCGCACCTGATTGCCCGACATTATCGCGAGCCCATTTATACCCATATAAATCAGCATCCATG
TTGGAATTTAATCGCGGCCTAGAGCAAGACGTTTCCCGTTGAATATGGCTCATAACACCCCTTGTATTAC
TGTTTATGTAAGCAGACAGTTTTATTGTTCATGACCAAAATCCCTTAACGTGAGTTTTCGTTCCACTGAG
CGTCAGACCCCGTAGAAAAGATCAAAGGATCTTC
